Addgene plasmid #48198: pET-28a-CylA
Purpose: Expresses CylA (fatty acyl-AMP ligase) in E. coli
Depositing lab: Emily Balskus. Depositing organization: Harvard University. Publication: Cylindrocyclophane biosynthesis involves functionalization of an unactivated carbon center. Nakamura H, Hamer HA, Sirasani G, Balskus EP. J Am Chem Soc. 2012 Nov 14;134(45):18518-21. doi: 10.1021/ja308318p. Epub 2012 Nov 2. PubMed 23106426.
Backbone
  Vector backbone: pET28a
  Backbone manufacturer: Novagen
  Backbone size w/o insert (bp): 5293
  Total vector size (bp): 7111
  Vector type: Bacterial Expression
Growth in bacteria
  Bacterial resistance: Kanamycin, 50 μg/mL
  Growth temperature: 37°C
  Growth strain: Top10
  Copy number: High Copy
Gene/Insert
  Gene/Insert name: CylA (alt name: Fatty acyl AMP ligase)
  Species: Cylindrospermum licheniforme
  Insert size (bp): 1878
  GenBank ID: AFV96135
  Promoter: T7
  Tag / fusion protein: 6x His tag (N terminal on insert)
  Cloning method: Restriction Enzyme; 5′ cloning site NdeI (not destroyed); 3′ cloning site XhoI (not destroyed)
  Sequencing primers: 5′ T7; 3′ T7 Terminator
Terms and licenses: Academic/Nonprofit Terms; Industry Terms: Not Available to Industry
How to cite: pET-28a-CylA was a gift from Emily Balskus (Addgene plasmid # 48198 ; http://n2t.net/addgene:48198 ; RRID:Addgene_48198)
