[The description below was written by a language model from this plasmid's Addgene catalogue record and pLannotate feature annotations shown in this document.]
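Description:
pET-28a-CylA is a bacterial expression plasmid built on the Novagen pET28a backbone. It produces CylA, a fatty acyl-AMP ligase from the cyanobacterium Cylindrospermum licheniforme, in E. coli. The roughly 7.1 kb construct is selected with kanamycin through an aph(3')-Ia (KanR) gene and replicates from a ColE1/pMB1-type origin. The annotation also shows the pBR322-derived bom region and the rop gene. Rop normally moderates copy number, although the catalogue entry lists the plasmid as high copy. An f1 phage origin is present, which allows single-stranded DNA production. A few short annotated pieces (tetracycline-resistance fragments, an AmpR promoter fragment) appear to be backbone remnants or similarity hits rather than functional elements.

The 1.9 kb CylA coding sequence was inserted between the NdeI and XhoI sites, both of which are retained. It sits downstream of a T7 promoter, an adjacent lac operator and the strong ribosome binding site from T7 gene 10, and a T7 terminator closes the unit. The plasmid also carries lacI with its own promoter. Transcription is therefore repressed until IPTG or lactose is added, and it requires a host that supplies T7 RNA polymerase. The insert is fused at its N terminus to a 6xHis tag followed by a thrombin cleavage site, so the protein can be purified by metal-affinity chromatography and the tag optionally removed. The annotation tool labels this His stretch as a fragment of a composite tag. A second His-coding stretch lies downstream of the insert, but the record lists only the N-terminal tag and does not say whether the downstream one is translated. The associated work concerns cylindrocyclophane biosynthesis, which suggests the plasmid is used to produce recombinant CylA for biochemical characterisation.
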