Features (pLannotate 1.2.2; 20 found; start..end, strand, type, name):
     12..467     +  rep_origin     f1 ori (sequence partly withheld): f1 bacteriophage origin of replication; arrow indicates direction of (+) strand synthesis
    494..551     +  promoter       AmpR promoter (fragment): bla
    560..1375    -  CDS            KanR: aminoglycoside phosphotransferase; aph(3')-Ia; confers resistance to kanamycin in bacteria or G418 (Geneticin®) in eukaryotes
   1497..2085    +  rep_origin     ori: high-copy-number ColE1/pMB1/pBR322/pUC origin of replication
   2271..2413    -  misc_feature   bom: basis of mobility region from pBR322
   2515..2706    -  CDS            rop: Rop protein, which maintains plasmids at low copy number; rop
   2723..3103    +  CDS            YPB1_ECOLX: Protein predicted: Swiss-Prot protein existence level 4. From Escherichia coli.
   3175..3466    -  CDS            TcR (fragment): tetracycline efflux protein; tet; confers resistance to tetracycline
   3481..3502    -  protein_bind   CAP binding site: CAP binding activates transcription in the presence of cAMP. E. coli catabolite activator protein
   3515..4597    -  CDS            lacI: lac repressor; lacI; The lac repressor binds to the lac operator to inhibit transcription in E. coli. This inhibition can be relieved by adding lactose or isopropyl-β-D-thiogalactopyranoside (IPTG).
   4598..4675    -  promoter       lacI promoter: lacI
   4683..4962    -  CDS            TcR (fragment): tetracycline efflux protein; tet; confers resistance to tetracycline
   4984..5002    +  promoter       T7 promoter: promoter for bacteriophage T7 RNA polymerase
   5003..5027    +  protein_bind   lac operator: The lac repressor binds to the lac operator to inhibit transcription in E. coli. This inhibition can be relieved by adding lactose or isopropyl-β-D-thiogalactopyranoside (IPTG). lac repressor encoded by lacI
   5042..5064    +  RBS            RBS: efficient ribosome binding site from bacteriophage T7 gene 10 (Olins and Rangwala, 1989)
   5083..5099    +  CDS            capTEV™ (fragment): composite tag for in vivo biotinylation, TEV protease cleavage, and 6xHis tagging
   5110..5127    +  CDS            thrombin site: thrombin recognition and cleavage site
   6955..6972    +  CDS            9xHis (fragment): 9xHis affinity tag
   6982..7031    +  CDS            SET1 (fragment): solubility-enhancement tag derived from T7 phage gene 10B
   7039..7086    +  terminator     T7 terminator: transcription terminator for bacteriophage T7 RNA polymerase
>Addgene plasmid #48198 | pET-28a-CylA | depositor full sequence | sequence record 69430 | pET-28a-CylA sequence 7111 bps
TGGCGAATGGG
[124 nt withheld, positions 12-135]
C
[91 nt withheld, positions 137-227]
A
[49 nt withheld, positions 229-277]
CCTTTGACGTTGGAGTCCACGTTCTTT
[37 nt withheld, positions 305-341]
ACCCTATCTCGGTCTATTCTTTTGATTTATAAGGGATTTTGCCGATTTCGGCCTATTGGTTAAAAAATGA
GCTGATTTAACAAAAATTTAACGCGAATTTTAACAAAATATTAACGTTTACAATTTCAGGTGGCACTTTT
CGGGGAAATGTGCGCGGAACCCCTATTTGTTTATTTTTCTAAATACATTCAAATATGTATCCGCTCATGA
ATTAATTCTTAGAAAAACTCATCGAGCATCAAATGAAACTGCAATTTATTCATATCAGGATTATCAATAC
CATATTTTTGAAAAAGCCGTTTCTGTAATGAAGGAGAAAACTCACCGAGGCAGTTCCATAGGATGGCAAG
ATCCTGGTATCGGTCTGCGATTCCGACTCGTCCAACATCAATACAACCTATTAATTTCCCCTCGTCAAAA
ATAAGGTTATCAAGTGAGAAATCACCATGAGTGACGACTGAATCCGGTGAGAATGGCAAAAGTTTATGCA
TTTCTTTCCAGACTTGTTCAACAGGCCAGCCATTACGCTCGTCATCAAAATCACTCGCATCAACCAAACC
GTTATTCATTCGTGATTGCGCCTGAGCGAGACGAAATACGCGATCGCTGTTAAAAGGACAATTACAAACA
GGAATCGAATGCAACCGGCGCAGGAACACTGCCAGCGCATCAACAATATTTTCACCTGAATCAGGATATT
CTTCTAATACCTGGAATGCTGTTTTCCCGGGGATCGCAGTGGTGAGTAACCATGCATCATCAGGAGTACG
GATAAAATGCTTGATGGTCGGAAGAGGCATAAATTCCGTCAGCCAGTTTAGTCTGACCATCTCATCTGTA
ACATCATTGGCAACGCTACCTTTGCCATGTTTCAGAAACAACTCTGGCGCATCGGGCTTCCCATACAATC
GATAGATTGTCGCACCTGATTGCCCGACATTATCGCGAGCCCATTTATACCCATATAAATCAGCATCCAT
GTTGGAATTTAATCGCGGCCTAGAGCAAGACGTTTCCCGTTGAATATGGCTCATAACACCCCTTGTATTA
CTGTTTATGTAAGCAGACAGTTTTATTGTTCATGACCAAAATCCCTTAACGTGAGTTTTCGTTCCACTGA
GCGTCAGACCCCGTAGAAAAGATCAAAGGATCTTCTTGAGATCCTTTTTTTCTGCGCGTAATCTGCTGCT
TGCAAACAAAAAAACCACCGCTACCAGCGGTGGTTTGTTTGCCGGATCAAGAGCTACCAACTCTTTTTCC
GAAGGTAACTGGCTTCAGCAGAGCGCAGATACCAAATACTGTCCTTCTAGTGTAGCCGTAGTTAGGCCAC
CACTTCAAGAACTCTGTAGCACCGCCTACATACCTCGCTCTGCTAATCCTGTTACCAGTGGCTGCTGCCA
GTGGCGATAAGTCGTGTCTTACCGGGTTGGACTCAAGACGATAGTTACCGGATAAGGCGCAGCGGTCGGG
CTGAACGGGGGGTTCGTGCACACAGCCCAGCTTGGAGCGAACGACCTACACCGAACTGAGATACCTACAG
CGTGAGCTATGAGAAAGCGCCACGCTTCCCGAAGGGAGAAAGGCGGACAGGTATCCGGTAAGCGGCAGGG
TCGGAACAGGAGAGCGCACGAGGGAGCTTCCAGGGGGAAACGCCTGGTATCTTTATAGTCCTGTCGGGTT
TCGCCACCTCTGACTTGAGCGTCGATTTTTGTGATGCTCGTCAGGGGGGCGGAGCCTATGGAAAAACGCC
AGCAACGCGGCCTTTTTACGGTTCCTGGCCTTTTGCTGGCCTTTTGCTCACATGTTCTTTCCTGCGTTAT
CCCCTGATTCTGTGGATAACCGTATTACCGCCTTTGAGTGAGCTGATACCGCTCGCCGCAGCCGAACGAC
CGAGCGCAGCGAGTCAGTGAGCGAGGAAGCGGAAGAGCGCCTGATGCGGTATTTTCTCCTTACGCATCTG
TGCGGTATTTCACACCGCATATATGGTGCACTCTCAGTACAATCTGCTCTGATGCCGCATAGTTAAGCCA
GTATACACTCCGCTATCGCTACGTGACTGGGTCATGGCTGCGCCCCGACACCCGCCAACACCCGCTGACG
CGCCCTGACGGGCTTGTCTGCTCCCGGCATCCGCTTACAGACAAGCTGTGACCGTCTCCGGGAGCTGCAT
GTGTCAGAGGTTTTCACCGTCATCACCGAAACGCGCGAGGCAGCTGCGGTAAAGCTCATCAGCGTGGTCG
TGAAGCGATTCACAGATGTCTGCCTGTTCATCCGCGTCCAGCTCGTTGAGTTTCTCCAGAAGCGTTAATG
TCTGGCTTCTGATAAAGCGGGCCATGTTAAGGGCGGTTTTTTCCTGTTTGGTCACTGATGCCTCCGTGTA
AGGGGGATTTCTGTTCATGGGGGTAATGATACCGATGAAACGAGAGAGGATGCTCACGATACGGGTTACT
GATGATGAACATGCCCGGTTACTGGAACGTTGTGAGGGTAAACAACTGGCGGTATGGATGCGGCGGGACC
AGAGAAAAATCACTCAGGGTCAATGCCAGCGCTTCGTTAATACAGATGTAGGTGTTCCACAGGGTAGCCA
GCAGCATCCTGCGATGCAGATCCGGAACATAATGGTGCAGGGCGCTGACTTCCGCGTTTCCAGACTTTAC
GAAACACGGAAACCGAAGACCATTCATGTTGTTGCTCAGGTCGCAGACGTTTTGCAGCAGCAGTCGCTTC
ACGTTCGCTCGCGTATCGGTGATTCATTCTGCTAACCAGTAAGGCAACCCCGCCAGCCTAGCCGGGTCCT
CAACGACAGGAGCACGATCATGCGCACCCGTGGGGCCGCCATGCCGGCGATAATGGCCTGCTTCTCGCCG
AAACGTTTGGTGGCGGGACCAGTGACGAAGGCTTGAGCGAGGGCGTGCAAGATTCCGAATACCGCAAGCG
ACAGGCCGATCATCGTCGCGCTCCAGCGAAAGCGGTCCTCGCCGAAAATGACCCAGAGCGCTGCCGGCAC
CTGTCCTACGAGTTGCATGATAAAGAAGACAGTCATAAGTGCGGCGACGATAGTCATGCCCCGCGCCCAC
CGGAAGGAGCTGACTGGGTTGAAGGCTCTCAAGGGCATCGGTCGAGATCCCGGTGCCTAATGAGTGAGCT
AACTTACATTAATTGCGTTGCGCTCACTGCCCGCTTTCCAGTCGGGAAACCTGTCGTGCCAGCTGCATTA
ATGAATCGGCCAACGCGCGGGGAGAGGCGGTTTGCGTATTGGGCGCCAGGGTGGTTTTTCTTTTCACCAG
TGAGACGGGCAACAGCTGATTGCCCTTCACCGCCTGGCCCTGAGAGAGTTGCAGCAAGCGGTCCACGCTG
GTTTGCCCCAGCAGGCGAAAATCCTGTTTGATGGTGGTTAACGGCGGGATATAACATGAGCTGTCTTCGG
TATCGTCGTATCCCACTACCGAGATATCCGCACCAACGCGCAGCCCGGACTCGGTAATGGCGCGCATTGC
GCCCAGCGCCATCTGATCGTTGGCAACCAGCATCGCAGTGGGAACGATGCCCTCATTCAGCATTTGCATG
GTTTGTTGAAAACCGGACATGGCACTCCAGTCGCCTTCCCGTTCCGCTATCGGCTGAATTTGATTGCGAG
TGAGATATTTATGCCAGCCAGCCAGACGCAGACGCGCCGAGACAGAACTTAATGGGCCCGCTAACAGCGC
GATTTGCTGGTGACCCAATGCGACCAGATGCTCCACGCCCAGTCGCGTACCGTCTTCATGGGAGAAAATA
ATACTGTTGATGGGTGTCTGGTCAGAGACATCAAGAAATAACGCCGGAACATTAGTGCAGGCAGCTTCCA
CAGCAATGGCATCCTGGTCATCCAGCGGATAGTTAATGATCAGCCCACTGACGCGTTGCGCGAGAAGATT
GTGCACCGCCGCTTTACAGGCTTCGACGCCGCTTCGTTCTACCATCGACACCACCACGCTGGCACCCAGT
TGATCGGCGCGAGATTTAATCGCCGCGACAATTTGCGACGGCGCGTGCAGGGCCAGACTGGAGGTGGCAA
CGCCAATCAGCAACGACTGTTTGCCCGCCAGTTGTTGTGCCACGCGGTTGGGAATGTAATTCAGCTCCGC
CATCGCCGCTTCCACTTTTTCCCGCGTTTTCGCAGAAACGTGGCTGGCCTGGTTCACCACGCGGGAAACG
GTCTGATAAGAGACACCGGCATACTCTGCGACATCGTATAACGTTACTGGTTTCACATTCACCACCCTGA
ATTGACTCTCTTCCGGGCGCTATCATGCCATACCGCGAAAGGTTTTGCGCCATTCGATGGTGTCCGGGAT
CTCGACGCTCTCCCTTATGCGACTCCTGCATTAGGAAGCAGCCCAGTAGTAGGTTGAGGCCGTTGAGCAC
CGCCGCCGCAAGGAATGGTGCATGCAAGGAGATGGCGCCCAACAGTCCCCCGGCCACGGGGCCTGCCACC
ATACCCACGCCGAAACAAGCGCTCATGAGCCCGAAGTGGCGAGCCCGATCTTCCCCATCGGTGATGTCGG
CGATATAGGCGCCAGCAACCGCACCTGTGGCGCCGGTGATGCCGGCCACGATGCGTCCGGCGTAGAGGAT
CGAGATCTCGATCCCGCGAAATTAATACGACTCACTATAGGGGAATTGTGAGCGGATAACAATTCCCCTC
TAGAAATAATTTTGTTTAACTTTAAGAAGGAGATATACCATGGGCAGCAGCCATCATCATCATCATCACA
GCAGCGGCCTGGTGCCGCGCGGCAGCCATATGCATTTGCTACAACAAGAAAATCTATCTTTGATAGAAAT
CATCAATTATAGAGCCCAATATCAACCCGATAAAAAAGCCTACATCTTTCTGCAAAACGGAGAAGAAGAA
TCAGCAAGTCTCACCTACGGGGAGTTAGACAGAAGAGCAAGAGCGATCGCAGCTCGTCTTCAATCTTGGC
AAGGAGAGCGGGCTTTATTGTTATACCCTTCTGGATTAGAGTTTATTACAGCCTTCTTTGGTTGTTTGTA
CGCTGGGGTAGTGGCGATGCCAGTTTATCCTCCCAAACGTAATCAAAAGTTATCTCGGTTGCTCTCTATC
GTTAATGATGCCCAGGCTAACTTAGCACTGACAACCTCATCAATATTGCTTGACATTAGTCAAAAGTGGA
AAGAGGAAACAGAGTCATTAACCCAGTTGAACTGGGTGCCTACAGATACTATTGAAGCTGATTCTCAAGA
TTTTGTACCTACATTAGTAACACCTGAGAGTTTGGCGTTTTTGCAATATACTTCCGGTTCTACGGGAACA
CCCAAAGGGGTGATGGTTACTCATGGTAACCTGATCCACAATTCGGAGTGCATTAAGCAAGCATTTGAAC
TCACATCAGACAGTGTATCTGTGAGTTGGTTGCCCACTTTTCATGATATGGGACTGATTGATGGAGTACT
TCAACCTTTGTATACTGGTTTTACTGGTTATCTAATGCCACCTGTAGCTTTTCTCATGAAACCGGCTTGT
TGGTTGCAGGCAATTACCCGATATAAGGCTACTCACTGTGGAGGTCCTAACTTTGCTTATGATTTGTGTG
TGAGTAAAGTGACTTCCGAACAACTCAAAACACTTGACCTTAGTAGTTGGTATACAGCTTACAGTGGTTC
AGAGCCAGTTCGTAATGAAACCTTGAATCTTTTTGTCGAAAAATTTAGAGATTGTGGTTTTAAAGAGAAT
TTTTTCTATCCTTGCTATGGAATGGCAGAAGCAACTCTATTTATTTCTGGAGGTTTCAAACAATCTCCTC
CTATCGTTAAATGTCTACAAGCACAAACTTTAAAGGAAAACATAATAGTAGATGTAACTCATCCAACTCC
ATCTTCTCAAGAAGCAAGTAAAGTGTTAGTCGGATGTGGTCACAGTTGGTTAGATTACAAAATTGTTATT
GCTGATCCAGAGTCTTTTGAACTTTGTGCAGATGGGCGAGTCGGAGAAATTTGGGTGTCTAGTGCTAGTG
TTACTAAAGGATATTGGAATCGTCCACAACAGACTCAAGAAACTTTTAAGGCCTATTTGAAAGATGGTTT
AGGTCCATTTTTACGTACAGGTGATCTAGGCTTTTTGCACGATGGTGAGTTGTATGTTACGGGACGACTT
AAAGATATTATTATCATCAGGGGGCAAAACCATTATCCCCAAGACATCGAACTGACAGTTCAGAAAAGTT
ACTCAGCACTGCGGCTTAATTGTGGGGCTGCCTTTACCATAGAGGTCAAGGGGAAAGAGCAATTAATAAT
TGTTCAAGAGGTAGAACGAACTTATCTAAAAAAGTTGGATGTAAATCATGTATTAGAGATCATTACTCAG
GCGGTGGCGACAGAGCATGGTCTACAGGTTTATGCCACGGTCTTGGTTAAGACTGGCAGTATTCCTAAAA
CTTCTAGCGGGAAGATTCAGCGTCATGCTTGTCGGACTAAATTCTTGAATGCAAGTTTAGATGTAGTTGA
AGATTGGAGCGAAAATCCTCAATATAAATCGGGATTTATCCGTCTTCAGGATGAAGTTGAATCTGTATTC
AATACCTTTGCCAAAAAAAGAGAATGACTCGAGCACCACCACCACCACCACTGAGATCCGGCTGCTAACA
AAGCCCGAAAGGAAGCTGAGTTGGCTGCTGCCACCGCTGAGCAATAACTAGCATAACCCCTTGGGGCCTC
TAAACGGGTCTTGAGGGGTTTTTTGCTGAAAGGAGGAACTATATCCGGAT
