>Addgene plasmid #48198 | pET-28a-CylA | addgene partial sequence | sequence record 80410 | T7 5'-TAATACGACTCACTATAGGG-3'
AATAATTTTGTTTAACTTTAAGAAGGAGATATACCATGGGCAGCAGCCATCATCATCATCATCACAGCAG
CGGCCTGGTGCCGCGCGGCAGCCATATGCATTTGCTACAACAAGAAAATCTATCTTTGATAGAAATCATC
AATTATAGAGCCCAATATCAACCCGATAAAAAAGCCTACATCTTTCTGCAAAACGGAGAAGAAGAATCAG
CAAGTCTCACCTACGGGGAGTTAGACAGAAGAGCAAGAGCGATCGCAGCTCGTCTTCAATCTTGGCAAGG
AGAGCGGGCTTTATTGTTATACCCTTCTGGATTAGAGTTTATTACAGCCTTCTTTGGTTGTTTGTACGCT
GGGGTAGTGGCGATGCCAGTTTATCCTCCCAAACGTAATCAAAAGTTATCTCGGTTGCTCTCTATCGTTA
ATGATGCCCAGGCTAACTTAGCACTGACAACCTCATCAATATTGCTTGACATTAGTCAAAAGTGGAAAGA
GGAAACAGAGTCATTAACCCAGTTGAACTGGGTGCCTACAGATACTATTGAAGCTGATTCTCAAGATTTT
GTACCTACATTAGTAACACCTGAGAGTTTGGCGTTTTTGCAATATACTTCCGGTTCTACGGGAACACCCA
AAGGGGTGATGGTTACTCATGGTAACCTGATCCACAATTCGGAGTGCATTAAGCAAGCATTTGAACTCAC
ATCAGACAGTGTATCTGTGAGTTGGTTGCCCACTTTTCATGATATGGGACTGATTGATGGAGTACTTCAA
CCTTTGTATACTGGTTTTACTGGTTATCTAATGCCACCTGTAGCTTTTCTCATGAAACCGGCTTGTTGGT
TGCAGGCAATTACCCGATATA
